>Addgene plasmid #109220 | MoClo adapted pUC57-Amp Level 1 position 1 | addgene full sequence | sequence record 223586 | Addgene NGS Result
TAATGTGAGTTAGCTCACTCATTAGGCACCCCAGGCTTTACACTTTATGCTTCCGGCTCGTATGTTGTGT
GGAATTGTGAGCGGATAACAATTTCACACAGGAAACAGCTATGACCATGATTACGCCAAGCTTGCATGCC
TGCAGGTCGACTCTAGAGGATCCCCGGGTACCGAGCTCGAATTCACTGGCCGTCGTTTTACAACGTCGTG
ACTGGGAAAACCCTGGCGTTACCCAACTTAATCGCCTTGCAGCACATCCCCCTTTCGCCAGCTGGCGTAA
TAGCGAAGAGGCCCGCACCGATCGCCCTTCCCAACAGTTGCGCAGCCTGAATGGCGAATGGCGCCTGATG
CGGTATTTTCTCCTTACGCATCTGTGCGGTATTTCACACCGCATATGGTGCACTCTCAGTACAATCTGCT
CTGATGCCGCATAGTTAAGCCAGCCCCGACACCCGCCAACACCCGCTGACGCGCCCTGACGGGCTTGTCT
GCTCCCGGCATCCGCTTACAGACAAGCTGTGACGGTCTCACGCTGCAATTGTCTTCTGCACGAAGTGTGG
GGTGCCTAATGAGTGAGCTAACTCACATTAATTGCGTTGCGCTCACTGCCCGCTTTCCAGTCGGGAAACC
TGTCGTGCCAGCTGCATTAATGAATCGGCCAACGCGCGGGGAGAGGCGGTTTGCGTATTGGGCGCTCTTC
CGCTTCCTCGCTCACTGACTCGCTGCGCTCGGTCGTTCGGCTGCGGCGAGCGGTATCAGCTCACTCAAAG
GCGGTAATACGGTTATCCACAGAATCAGGGGATAACGCAGGAAAGAACATGTGAGCAAAAGGCCAGCAAA
AGGCCAGGAACCGTAAAAAGGCCGCGTTGCTGGCGTTTTTCCATAGGCTCCGCCCCCCTGACGAGCATCA
CAAAAATCGACGCTCAAGTCAGAGGTGGCGAAACCCGACAGGACTATAAAGATACCAGGCGTTTCCCCCT
GGAAGCTCCCTCGTGCGCTCTCCTGTTCCGACCCTGCCGCTTACCGGATACCTGTCCGCCTTTCTCCCTT
CGGGAAGCGTGGCGCTTTCTCATAGCTCACGCTGTAGGTATCTCAGTTCGGTGTAGGTCGTTCGCTCCAA
GCTGGGCTGTGTGCACGAACCCCCCGTTCAGCCCGACCGCTGCGCCTTATCCGGTAACTATCGTCTTGAG
TCCAACCCGGTAAGACACGACTTATCGCCACTGGCAGCAGCCACTGGTAACAGGATTAGCAGAGCGAGGT
ATGTAGGCGGTGCTACAGAGTTCTTGAAGTGGTGGCCTAACTACGGCTACACTAGAAGAACAGTATTTGG
TATCTGCGCTCTGCTGAAGCCAGTTACCTTCGGAAAAAGAGTTGGTAGCTCTTGATCCGGCAAACAAACC
ACCGCTGGTAGCGGTGGTTTTTTTGTTTGCAAGCAGCAGATTACGCGCAGAAAAAAAGGATCTCAAGAAG
ATCCTTTGATCTTTTCTACGGGGTCTGACGCTCAGTGGAACGAAAACTCACGTTAAGGGATTTTGGTCAT
GAGATTATCAAAAAGGATCTTCACCTAGATCCTTTTAAATTAAAAATGAAGTTTTAAATCAATCTAAAGT
ATATATGAGTAAACTTGGTCTGACAGTTACCAATGCTTAATCAGTGAGGCACCTATCTCAGCGATCTGTC
TATTTCGTTCATCCATAGTTGCCTGACTCCCCGTCGTGTAGATAACTACGATACGGGAGGGCTTACCATC
TGGCCCCAGTGCTGCAATGATACCGCGAGACCCACGCTCACCGGCTCCAGATTTATCAGCAATAAACCAG
CCAGCCGGAAGGGCCGAGCGCAGAAGTGGTCCTGCAACTTTATCCGCCTCCATCCAGTCTATTAATTGTT
GCCGGGAAGCTAGAGTAAGTAGTTCGCCAGTTAATAGTTTGCGCAACGTTGTTGCCATTGCTACAGGCAT
CGTGGTGTCACGCTCGTCGTTTGGTATGGCTTCATTCAGCTCCGGTTCCCAACGATCAAGGCGAGTTACA
TGATCCCCCATGTTGTGCAAAAAAGCGGTTAGCTCCTTCGGTCCTCCGATCGTTGTCAGAAGTAAGTTGG
CCGCAGTGTTATCACTCATGGTTATGGCAGCACTGCATAATTCTCTTACTGTCATGCCATCCGTAAGATG
CTTTTCTGTGACTGGTGAGTACTCAACCAAGTCATTCTGAGAATAGTGTATGCGGCGACCGAGTTGCTCT
TGCCCGGCGTCAATACGGGATAATACCGCGCCACATAGCAGAACTTTAAAAGTGCTCATCATTGGAAAAC
GTTCTTCGGGGCGAAAACTCTCAAGGATCTTACCGCTGTTGAGATCCAGTTCGATGTAACCCACTCGTGC
ACCCAACTGATCTTCAGCATCTTTTACTTTCACCAGCGTTTCTGGGTGAGCAAAAACAGGAAGGCAAAAT
GCCGCAAAAAAGGGAATAAGGGCGACACGGAAATGTTGAATACTCATACTCTTCCTTTTTCAATATTATT
GAAGCATTTATCAGGGTTATTGTCTCATGAGCGGATACATATTTGAATGTATTTAGAAAAATAAACAAAT
AGGGGTTCCGCGCACATTTCCCCGAAAAGTGCCACCTGACGTCTAAGAAACCATTATTATCATGACATTA
ACCTATAAAAATAGGCGTATCACGAGGCCCTTTCGTCTCGCGCGTTTCGGTGATGACGGTGAAAACCTCT
GACACATGCAGCTCCCGGAGACGGTCACAGCTTGTCTGTAAGCGGATGCCGGGAGCAGACAAGCCCGTCA
GGGCGCGTCAGCGGGTGTTGGCGGGTGTCGGGGCTGGCCACTCTGTGAAGACAATGCCGAATTCGGATCC
GGAGTGAGACCGCAGCTGGCACGACAGGTTTCCCGACTGGAAAGCGGGCAGTGAGCGCAACGCAAT
Features (pLannotate 1.2.2; 13 found; start..end, strand, type, name):
      1..22      +  protein_bind   CAP binding site: CAP binding activates transcription in the presence of cAMP. E. coli catabolite activator protein
     37..67      +  promoter       lac promoter: promoter for the E. coli lac operon
     75..91      +  protein_bind   lac operator: The lac repressor binds to the lac operator to inhibit transcription in E. coli. This inhibition can be relieved by adding lactose or isopropyl-β-D-thiogalactopyranoside (IPTG). lac repressor encoded by lacI
    128..184     -  misc_feature   MCS: pUC18/19 multiple cloning site
    181..338     +  CDS            lacZα (fragment): LacZα fragment of β-galactosidase; lacZ fragment
    344..443     -  misc_feature   bom (fragment): basis of mobility region from pBR322
    569..590     -  protein_bind   CAP binding site: CAP binding activates transcription in the presence of cAMP. E. coli catabolite activator protein
    603..695     -  CDS            lacI (fragment): lac repressor; lacI; The lac repressor binds to the lac operator to inhibit transcription in E. coli. This inhibition can be relieved by adding lactose or isopropyl-β-D-thiogalactopyranoside (IPTG).
    878..1466    -  rep_origin     ori: high-copy-number ColE1/pMB1/pBR322/pUC origin of replication
   1637..2497    -  CDS            AmpR: β-lactamase; bla; confers resistance to ampicillin, carbenicillin, and related antibiotics
   2498..2602    -  promoter       AmpR promoter: bla
   2697..2732    +  CDS            rop (fragment): Rop protein, which maintains plasmids at low copy number; rop
   2882..2924    +  CDS            lacI (fragment): lac repressor; lacI; The lac repressor binds to the lac operator to inhibit transcription in E. coli. This inhibition can be relieved by adding lactose or isopropyl-β-D-thiogalactopyranoside (IPTG).
