[The description below was written by a language model from this plasmid's Addgene catalogue record and pLannotate feature annotations shown in this document.]
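Description:
MoClo adapted pUC57-Amp Level 1 position 1 is an empty synthetic-biology acceptor vector that brings the MoClo (Golden Gate-style modular cloning) Level 1, position 1 cloning cassette into a small, non-binary pUC57 backbone. According to the record, the 2,287 bp pUC57 backbone was ligated to the cloning cassette excised from the standard MoClo Level 1 vector pICH47732, giving a sequenced plasmid of about 2.9 kb. It is propagated in E. coli from the high-copy ColE1/pUC-type origin and selected with ampicillin through the AmpR (β-lactamase) gene and its native promoter.

The annotated cassette consists of a CAP binding site, lac promoter and lac operator driving a lacZα fragment, with a pUC18/19-type multiple cloning site between them. In MoClo acceptors this lacZα unit serves as a dropout marker. Successful assembly of Level 0 parts into a transcription unit replaces it, so recombinant colonies can be distinguished from parental ones by blue/white screening, which matches the listing of LacZ alpha as the selectable marker. The Type IIS recognition sites and fusion overhangs that define position 1 are not annotated in the feature table. Short fragments called as lacI, rop, bom and a second CAP site appear to be backbone or cassette-flanking remnants rather than functional genes.

Because the plasmid lacks T-DNA borders and the replication functions of an Agrobacterium binary vector, it is meant for direct DNA delivery. The stated purpose is assembling plant transcription units for particle bombardment transformation. No plant promoter, gene or plant selection marker is present in the empty vector.
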