Addgene plasmid #109220: MoClo adapted pUC57-Amp Level 1 position 1
Purpose: (Empty Backbone) Non binary level 1 position 1 vector adapted for MoClo modular cloning useful for particle bombardment transformation of plants
Depositing lab: Elena Caro Bernat. Depositing organization: Centro de Biotecnología y Genómica de Plantas (UPM/INIA).
Backbone
  Vector backbone: pUC57
  Backbone size (bp): 2287
  Modifications to backbone: Backbone was ligated with MoClo cloning cassette from vector pICH47732
  Vector type: Synthetic Biology
  Selectable markers: LacZ alpha
Growth in bacteria
  Bacterial resistance: Ampicillin, 100 μg/mL
  Growth temperature: 37°C
  Growth strain: DH5alpha
  Copy number: High Copy
Gene/Insert
  Cloning method: Restriction Enzyme
Resource information
  A portion of this plasmid was derived from a plasmid made by: Vector backbone supplied by GenScript. Cloning cassette digested from plasmid pICH47732 (Addgene plasmid #48000)
Terms and licenses: Academic/Nonprofit Terms; Industry Terms: Not Available to Industry
How to cite: MoClo adapted pUC57-Amp Level 1 position 1 was a gift from Elena Caro Bernat (Addgene plasmid # 109220 ; http://n2t.net/addgene:109220 ; RRID:Addgene_109220)
